Addgene plasmid #221108: pRS415-CUP1pr-CFAPoptim
Purpose: (Empty Backbone) FAP insert for C-terminally tagging genes of interest (optimized FAP for yeast expression + 2xMYC tag)
Depositing lab: Allyson O’Donnell. Depositing organization: University of Pittsburgh (University, School of Medicine, and Cancer Institute). Publication: Optimization of the fluorogen-activating protein tag for quantitative protein trafficking and colocalization studies in S. cerevisiae. Oppenheimer KG, Hager NA, McAtee CK, Filiztekin E, Shang C, Warnick JA, Bruchez MP, Brodsky JL, Prosser DC, Kwiatkowski AV, O'Donnell AF. Mol Biol Cell. 2024 Jul 1;35(7):mr5. doi: 10.1091/mbc.E24-04-0174. Epub 2024 May 29. PubMed 38809589.
Backbone
  Vector backbone: pRS415
  Vector type: Yeast Expression
  Selectable markers: LEU2
Growth in bacteria
  Bacterial resistance: Ampicillin, 100 μg/mL
  Growth temperature: 37°C
  Growth strain: DH5alpha
  Copy number: Low Copy
Gene/Insert
  Gene/Insert name: None
Terms and licenses: Academic/Nonprofit Terms; Industry Terms: Not Available to Industry
Depositor comments: The Linker-MYC-FAPoptim-MYC sequence was cloned into the SalI and XhoI sites of the pRS415-CUP1pr plasmid.
How to cite: pRS415-CUP1pr-CFAPoptim was a gift from Allyson O’Donnell (Addgene plasmid # 221108 ; http://n2t.net/addgene:221108 ; RRID:Addgene_221108)
