[The description below was written by a language model from this plasmid's Addgene catalogue record and pLannotate feature annotations shown in this document.]
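Description:
pRS415-CUP1pr-CFAPoptim is a yeast expression shuttle vector built on the pRS415 backbone and supplied as an empty tagging backbone with no gene of interest inserted. In Saccharomyces cerevisiae it is maintained as a low-copy centromeric plasmid through a CEN6/ARS element and selected by leucine prototrophy via the LEU2 marker with its own promoter. In E. coli it replicates from a ColE1/pUC-type origin and is selected with ampicillin through the β-lactamase gene. An f1 origin, flanking T3 and T7 promoters, and remnants of the lac promoter/lacZα region are carried over from the pBluescript-derived backbone. The short fragments annotated as NFS1, rop, bom, lacI and a yeast ORF appear to be incidental backbone sequence rather than functional parts.

The expression cassette consists of the copper-inducible CUP1 metallothionein promoter, a fragment of the multiple cloning site, a fluorogen-activating protein (FAP) coding sequence, and the CYC1 transcription terminator. According to the depositor, a Linker-MYC-FAPoptim-MYC segment was cloned between the SalI and XhoI sites of pRS415-CUP1pr, so the FAP is flanked by two MYC epitopes that the automated annotation does not mark. The FAP is annotated as FAPα2, a dimer of the L5-MG single-chain antibody fragment. It is non-fluorescent on its own but produces red fluorescence when it binds malachite green derivatives, and here it has been optimized for expression in yeast. A gene placed in frame in the cloning sites between the promoter and the linker is expressed as a C-terminal FAP fusion under Cu2+ control. The associated work applies this optimized tag to quantitative protein trafficking and colocalization studies in S. cerevisiae, with the MYC tags available for immunodetection.
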