Features (pLannotate 1.2.2; 23 found; start..end, strand, type, name):
     35..151     -  CDS            NFS1 (fragment): NFS1_YEAST - Also known as SPL1 From Saccharomyces cerevisiae (strain ATCC 204508 / S288c) (Baker's yeast).
    150..200     -  misc_feature   bom (fragment): basis of mobility region from pBR322
    302..337     -  CDS            rop (fragment): Rop protein, which maintains plasmids at low copy number; rop
    406..909     -  misc_feature   CEN/ARS: S. cerevisiae CEN6 centromere fused to an autonomously replicating sequence
    946..1050    +  promoter       AmpR promoter: bla
   1051..1911    +  CDS            AmpR: β-lactamase; bla; confers resistance to ampicillin, carbenicillin, and related antibiotics
   2082..2670    +  rep_origin     ori: high-copy-number ColE1/pMB1/pBR322/pUC origin of replication
   2853..2945    +  CDS            lacI (fragment): lac repressor; lacI; The lac repressor binds to the lac operator to inhibit transcription in E. coli. This inhibition can be relieved by adding lactose or isopropyl-β-D-thiogalactopyranoside (IPTG).
   2958..2979    +  protein_bind   CAP binding site: CAP binding activates transcription in the presence of cAMP. E. coli catabolite activator protein
   2994..3024    +  promoter       lac promoter: promoter for the E. coli lac operon
   3032..3048    +  protein_bind   lac operator: The lac repressor binds to the lac operator to inhibit transcription in E. coli. This inhibition can be relieved by adding lactose or isopropyl-β-D-thiogalactopyranoside (IPTG). lac repressor encoded by lacI
   3093..3111    +  promoter       T3 promoter: promoter for bacteriophage T3 RNA polymerase
   3130..3364    +  promoter       CUP1 promoter: S. cerevisiae CUP1; inducible metallothionein promoter, regulated by Cu2+
   3366..3427    +  misc_feature   MCS (fragment): pBluescript multiple cloning site
   3450..4169    +  CDS            FAPα2: fluorogen-activating protein composed of a dimer of the L5-MG single-chain antibody fragment (Szent-Gyorgyi et al., 2008) binds malachite green derivatives to produce red fluorescence
   4242..4489    +  terminator     CYC1 terminator: S. cerevisiae CYC1; transcription terminator for CYC1
   4508..4526    -  promoter       T7 promoter: promoter for bacteriophage T7 RNA polymerase
   4534..4689    +  CDS            lacZα (fragment): LacZα fragment of β-galactosidase; lacZ fragment
   4693..5121    +  rep_origin     f1 ori (sequence partly withheld): f1 bacteriophage origin of replication; arrow indicates direction of (+) strand synthesis
   5149..5201    -  misc_feature   bom (fragment): basis of mobility region from pBR322
   5232..5309    +  CDS            YO192_YEAST (fragment): Experimental evidence at protein level: Swiss-Prot protein existence level 1. From Saccharomyces cerevisiae (strain ATCC 204508 / S288c) (Baker's yeast).
   5449..5856    +  promoter       LEU2 promoter: S. cerevisiae LEU2
   5857..6951    +  CDS            LEU2: 3-isopropylmalate dehydrogenase, required for leucine biosynthesis; S. cerevisiae LEU2; yeast auxotrophic marker
>Addgene plasmid #221108 | pRS415-CUP1pr-CFAPoptim | addgene full sequence | sequence record 438042 | Addgene NGS Result
AAAAAAAAAAAATACAACAAATAAAAAACACTCAATGACCTGACCATTTGATGGAGTTTAAGTCAATACC
TTCTTGAACCATTTCCCATAATGGTGAAAGTTCCCTCAAGAATTTTACTCTGTCAGAAACGGCCTTAACG
ACGTAGTCGATATGGTGCACTCTCAGTACAATCTGCTCTGATGCCGCATAGTTAAGCCAGCCCCGACACC
CGCCAACACCCGCTGACGCGCCCTGACGGGCTTGTCTGCTCCCGGCATCCGCTTACAGACAAGCTGTGAC
CGTCTCCGGGAGCTGCATGTGTCAGAGGTTTTCACCGTCATCACCGAAACGCGCGAGACGAAAGGGCCTC
GTGATACGCCTATTTTTATAGGTTAATGTCATGATAATAATGGTTTCTTAGGACGGATCGCTTGCCTGTA
ACTTACACGCGCCTCGTATCTTTTAATGATGGAATAATTTGGGAATTTACTCTGTGTTTATTTATTTTTA
TGTTTTGTATTTGGATTTTAGAAAGTAAATAAAGAAGGTAGAAGAGTTACGGAATGAAGAAAAAAAAATA
AACAAAGGTTTAAAAAATTTCAACAAAAAGCGTACTTTACATATATATTTATTAGACAAGAAAAGCAGAT
TAAATAGATATACATTCGATTAACGATAAGTAAAATGTAAAATCACAGGATTTTCGTGTGTGGTCTTCTA
CACAGACAAGATGAAACAATTCGGCATTAATACCTGAGAGCAGGAAGAGCAAGATAAAAGGTAGTATTTG
TTGGCGATCCCCCTAGAGTCTTTTACATCTTCGGAAAACAAAAACTATTTTTTCTTTAATTTCTTTTTTT
ACTTTCTATTTTTAATTTATATATTTATATTAAAAAATTTAAATTATAATTATTTTTATAGCACGTGATG
AAAAGGACCCAGGTGGCACTTTTCGGGGAAATGTGCGCGGAACCCCTATTTGTTTATTTTTCTAAATACA
TTCAAATATGTATCCGCTCATGAGACAATAACCCTGATAAATGCTTCAATAATATTGAAAAAGGAAGAGT
ATGAGTATTCAACATTTCCGTGTCGCCCTTATTCCCTTTTTTGCGGCATTTTGCCTTCCTGTTTTTGCTC
ACCCAGAAACGCTGGTGAAAGTAAAAGATGCTGAAGATCAGTTGGGTGCACGAGTGGGTTACATCGAACT
GGATCTCAACAGCGGTAAGATCCTTGAGAGTTTTCGCCCCGAAGAACGTTTTCCAATGATGAGCACTTTT
AAAGTTCTGCTATGTGGCGCGGTATTATCCCGTATTGACGCCGGGCAAGAGCAACTCGGTCGCCGCATAC
ACTATTCTCAGAATGACTTGGTTGAGTACTCACCAGTCACAGAAAAGCATCTTACGGATGGCATGACAGT
AAGAGAATTATGCAGTGCTGCCATAACCATGAGTGATAACACTGCGGCCAACTTACTTCTGACAACGATC
GGAGGACCGAAGGAGCTAACCGCTTTTTTGCACAACATGGGGGATCATGTAACTCGCCTTGATCGTTGGG
AACCGGAGCTGAATGAAGCCATACCAAACGACGAGCGTGACACCACGATGCCTGTAGCAATGGCAACAAC
GTTGCGCAAACTATTAACTGGCGAACTACTTACTCTAGCTTCCCGGCAACAATTAATAGACTGGATGGAG
GCGGATAAAGTTGCAGGACCACTTCTGCGCTCGGCCCTTCCGGCTGGCTGGTTTATTGCTGATAAATCTG
GAGCCGGTGAGCGTGGGTCTCGCGGTATCATTGCAGCACTGGGGCCAGATGGTAAGCCCTCCCGTATCGT
AGTTATCTACACGACGGGGAGTCAGGCAACTATGGATGAACGAAATAGACAGATCGCTGAGATAGGTGCC
TCACTGATTAAGCATTGGTAACTGTCAGACCAAGTTTACTCATATATACTTTAGATTGATTTAAAACTTC
ATTTTTAATTTAAAAGGATCTAGGTGAAGATCCTTTTTGATAATCTCATGACCAAAATCCCTTAACGTGA
GTTTTCGTTCCACTGAGCGTCAGACCCCGTAGAAAAGATCAAAGGATCTTCTTGAGATCCTTTTTTTCTG
CGCGTAATCTGCTGCTTGCAAACAAAAAAACCACCGCTACCAGCGGTGGTTTGTTTGCCGGATCAAGAGC
TACCAACTCTTTTTCCGAAGGTAACTGGCTTCAGCAGAGCGCAGATACCAAATACTGTTCTTCTAGTGTA
GCCGTAGTTAGGCCACCACTTCAAGAACTCTGTAGCACCGCCTACATACCTCGCTCTGCTAATCCTGTTA
CCAGTGGCTGCTGCCAGTGGCGATAAGTCGTGTCTTACCGGGTTGGACTCAAGACGATAGTTACCGGATA
AGGCGCAGCGGTCGGGCTGAACGGGGGGTTCGTGCACACAGCCCAGCTTGGAGCGAACGACCTACACCGA
ACTGAGATACCTACAGCGTGAGCTATGAGAAAGCGCCACGCTTCCCGAAGGGAGAAAGGCGGACAGGTAT
CCGGTAAGCGGCAGGGTCGGAACAGGAGAGCGCACGAGGGAGCTTCCAGGGGGAAACGCCTGGTATCTTT
ATAGTCCTGTCGGGTTTCGCCACCTCTGACTTGAGCGTCGATTTTTGTGATGCTCGTCAGGGGGGCGGAG
CCTATGGAAAAACGCCAGCAACGCGGCCTTTTTACGGTTCCTGGCCTTTTGCTGGCCTTTTGCTCACATG
TTCTTTCCTGCGTTATCCCCTGATTCTGTGGATAACCGTATTACCGCCTTTGAGTGAGCTGATACCGCTC
GCCGCAGCCGAACGACCGAGCGCAGCGAGTCAGTGAGCGAGGAAGCGGAAGAGCGCCCAATACGCAAACC
GCCTCTCCCCGCGCGTTGGCCGATTCATTAATGCAGCTGGCACGACAGGTTTCCCGACTGGAAAGCGGGC
AGTGAGCGCAACGCAATTAATGTGAGTTAGCTCACTCATTAGGCACCCCAGGCTTTACACTTTATGCTTC
CGGCTCGTATGTTGTGTGGAATTGTGAGCGGATAACAATTTCACACAGGAAACAGCTATGACCATGATTA
CGCCAAGCGCGCAATTAACCCTCACTAAAGGGAACAAAAGCTGGAGCTCCTAGTTAGAAAAAGACATTTT
TGCTGTCAGTCACTGTCAAGAGATTCTTTTGCTGGCATTTCTTCTAGAAGCAAAAAGAGCGATGCGTCTT
TTCCGCTGAACCGTTCCAGCAAAAAAGACTACCAACGCAATATGGATTGTCAGAATCATATAAAAGAGAA
GCAAATAACTCCTTGTCTTGTATCAATTGCATTATAATATCTTCTTGTTAGTGCAATATCATATAGAAGT
CATCGACTAGTGGATCCCCCGGGCTGCAGGAATTCGATATCAAGCTTATCGATACCGTCGACCTCGACGC
GGGTGCGGGTGCGGGTATGCAGGCCGTCGTTACCCAAGAACCTAGTGTTACCGTTAGCCCAGGTGGTACT
GTTATACTTACTTGTGGAAGTGGTACGGGTGCCGTCACATCTGGTCATTATGCAAATTGGTTTCAACAAA
AACCAGGACAAGCTCCAAGAGCTTTGATTTTTGATACTGATAAGAAGTATTCTTGGACCCCAGGTAGATT
TTCTGGATCTTTGCTGGGAGCAAAGGCAGCTTTGACAATATCAGATGCTCAGCCTGAGGACGAAGCCGAG
TATTACTGTTCTCTTAGCGACGTGGATGGCTACTTGTTTGGCGGTGGAACACAACTGACGGTTCTGTCCG
GTGGTGGCGGCTCTGGTGGCGGTGGCAGCGGCGGTGGTGGTTCCGGAGGCGGCGGTTCTCAGGCTGTGGT
GACTCAGGAGCCGTCAGTGACTGTGTCCCCAGGAGGGACAGTCATTCTCACTTGTGGCTCCGGCACTGGA
GCTGTCACCAGTGGTCATTATGCCAACTGGTTCCAGCAGAAGCCTGGCCAAGCCCCCAGGGCACTTATAT
TTGACACCGACAAGAAGTATTCCTGGACCCCTGGCCGATTCTCAGGCTCCCTCCTTGGGGCCAAGGCTGC
CCTGACCATCTCGGATGCGCAGCCTGAAGATGAGGCTGAGTATTACTGTTCGCTCTCCGACGTTGACGGT
TATCTGTTCGGAGGAGGCACCCAGCTGACCGTCCTCTCCGAGCAGAAGCTGATCAGCGAGGAGGACCTGG
AGCAGAAGCTGATCAGCGAGGAGGACCTGTAACGCCTCGAGTCATGTAATTAGTTATGTCACGCTTACAT
TCACGCCCTCCCCCCACATCCGCTCTAACCGAAAAGGAAGGAGTTAGACAACCTGAAGTCTAGGTCCCTA
TTTATTTTTTTATAGTTATGTTAGTATTAAGAACGTTATTTATATTTCAAATTTTTCTTTTTTTTCTGTA
CAGACGCGTGTACGCATGTAACATTATACTGAAAACCTTGCTTGAGAAGGTTTTGGGACGCTCGAAGGCT
TTAATTTGCGGCCGGTACCCAATTCGCCCTATAGTGAGTCGTATTACGCGCGCTCACTGGCCGTCGTTTT
ACAACGTCGTGACTGGGAAAACCCTGGCGTTACCCAACTTAATCGCCTTGCAGCACATCCCCCTTTCGCC
AGCTGGCGTAATAGCGAAGAGGCCCGCACCGATCGCCCTTCCCAACAGTTGCGCAGCCTGAATGGCGAAT
GG
[124 nt withheld, positions 4693-4816]
C
[91 nt withheld, positions 4818-4908]
A
[49 nt withheld, positions 4910-4958]
CCTTTGACGTTGGAGTCCACGTTCTTT
[37 nt withheld, positions 4986-5022]
ACCCTATCTCGGTCTATTCTTTTGATTTATAAGGGATTTTGCCGATTTCGGCCTATTGGTTAAAAAATGA
GCTGATTTAACAAAAATTTAACGCGAATTTTAACAAAATATTAACGCTTACAATTTCCTGATGCGGTATT
TTCTCCTTACGCATCTGTGCGGTATTTCACACCGCATATCGACCGGTCGAGGAGAACTTCTAGTATATCT
ACATACCTAATATTATTGCCTTATTAAAAATGGAATCCCAACAATTACATCAAAATCCACATTCTCTTCA
AAATCAATTGTCCTGTACTTCCTTGTTCATGTGTGTTCAAAAACGTTATATTTATAGGATAATTATACTC
TATTTCTCAACAAGTAATTGGTTGTTTGGCCGAGCGGTCTAAGGCGCCTGATTCAAGAAATATCTTGACC
GCAGTTAACTGTGGGAATACTCAGGTATCGTAAGATGCAAGAGTTCGAATCTCTTAGCAACCATTATTTT
TTTCCTCAACATAACGAGAACACACAGGGGCGCTATCGCACAGAATCAAATTCGATGACTGGAAATTTTT
TGTTAATTTCAGAGGTCGCCTGACGCATATACCTTTTTCAACTGAAAAATTGGGAGAAAAAGGAAAGGTG
AGAGCGCCGGAACCGGCTTTTCATATAGAATAGAGAAGCGTTCATGACTAAATGCTTGCATCACAATACT
TGAAGTTGACAATATTATTTAAGGACCTATTGTTTTTTCCAATAGGTGGTTAGCAATCGTCTTACTTTCT
AACTTTTCTTACCTTTTACATTTCAGCAATATATATATATATATTTCAAGGATATACCATTCTAATGTCT
GCCCCTAAGAAGATCGTCGTTTTGCCAGGTGACCACGTTGGTCAAGAAATCACAGCCGAAGCCATTAAGG
TTCTTAAAGCTATTTCTGATGTTCGTTCCAATGTCAAGTTCGATTTCGAAAATCATTTAATTGGTGGTGC
TGCTATCGATGCTACAGGTGTTCCACTTCCAGATGAGGCGCTGGAAGCCTCCAAGAAGGCTGATGCCGTT
TTGTTAGGTGCTGTGGGTGGTCCTAAATGGGGTACCGGTAGTGTTAGACCTGAACAAGGTTTACTAAAAA
TCCGTAAAGAACTTCAATTGTACGCCAACTTAAGACCATGTAACTTTGCATCCGACTCTCTTTTAGACTT
ATCTCCAATCAAGCCACAATTTGCTAAAGGTACTGACTTCGTTGTTGTCAGAGAATTAGTGGGAGGTATT
TACTTTGGTAAGAGAAAGGAAGACGATGGTGATGGTGTCGCTTGGGATAGTGAACAATACACCGTTCCAG
AAGTGCAAAGAATCACAAGAATGGCCGCTTTCATGGCCCTACAACATGAGCCACCATTGCCTATTTGGTC
CTTGGATAAAGCTAATGTTTTGGCCTCTTCAAGATTATGGAGAAAAACTGTGGAGGAAACCATCAAGAAC
GAATTCCCTACATTGAAGGTTCAACATCAATTGATTGATTCTGCCGCCATGATCCTAGTTAAGAACCCAA
CCCACCTAAATGGTATTATAATCACCAGCAACATGTTTGGTGATATCATCTCCGATGAAGCCTCCGTTAT
CCCAGGTTCCTTGGGTTTGTTGCCATCTGCGTCCTTGGCCTCTTTGCCAGACAAGAACACCGCATTTGGT
TTGTACGAACCATGCCACGGTTCTGCTCCAGATTTGCCAAAGAATAAGGTCAACCCTATCGCCACTATCT
TGTCTGCTGCAATGATGTTGAAATTGTCATTGAACTTGCCTGAAGAAGGTAAGGCCATTGAAGATGCAGT
TAAAAAGGTTTTGGATGCAGGTATCAGAACTGGTGATTTAGGTGGTTCCAACAGTACCACCGAAGTCGGT
GATGCTGTCGCCGAAGAAGTTAAGAAAATCCTTGCTTAAAAAGATTCTCTTTTTTTATGATATTTGTACA
TAAACTTTATAAATGAAATTCATAATAGAAACGACACGAAATTACAAAATGGAATATGTTCATAGGGTAG
ACGAAACTATATACGCAATCTACATACATTTATCAAGAAGGAGAAAAAGGAGGATGTAAAGGAATACAGG
TAAGCAAATTGATACTAATGGCTCAACGTGATAAGGAAAAAGAATTGCACTTTAACATTAATATTGACAA
GGAGGAGGGCACCACACAAAAAGTTAGGTGTAACAGAAAATCATGAAACTATGATTCCTAATTTATATAT
TGGAGGATTTTCTCTA
